Addgene plasmid #214549: AiP1844 - pAAV-AiE2474m-minBG-SYFP2-WPRE-BGHpA
Purpose: AiE2474m is an enhancer sequence, designed to drive AAV-mediated transgene expression in specific populations of brain cells
Depositing lab: Allen Institute for Brain Science & Bosiljka Tasic. Depositing organization: Allen Institute. Publication: A suite of enhancer AAVs and transgenic mouse lines for genetic access to cortical cell types. Ben-Simon Y, Hooper M, Narayan S, Daigle TL, Dwivedi D, Way SW, Oster A, Stafford DA, Mich JK, Taormina MJ, Martinez RA, Opitz-Araya X, Roth JR, Alexander JR, Allen S, Amster A, Arbuckle J, Ayala A, Baker PM, Bakken TE, Barcelli T, Barta S, Bendrick J, Bertagnolli D, Bielstein C, Bishwakarma P, Bowlus J, Boyer G, Brouner K, Casian B, Casper T, Chakka AB, Chakrabarty R, Chance RK, Chavan S, Clark M, Colbert K, Collman F, Daniel S, Departee M, DiValentin P, Donadio N, Dotson N, Egdorf T, Fliss T, Gabitto M, Garcia J, Gary A, Gasperini M, Gloe J, Goldy J, Gore BB, Graybuck L, Greisman N, Haeseleer F, Halterman C, Haradon Z, Hastings SD, Helback O, Ho W, Hockemeyer D, Huang C, Huff S, Hunker A, Johansen N, Jones D, Juneau Z, Kalmbach B, Kannan M, Khem S, Kussick E, Kutsal R, Larsen R, Lee C, Lee AY, Leibly M, Lenz GH, Li S, Liang E, Lusk N, Madigan Z, Malloy J, Malone J, McCue R, Melchor J, Mollenkopf T, Moosman S, Morin E, Newman D, Ng L, Ngo K, Omstead V, Otto S, Oyama A, Pena N, Pham T, Phillips E, Pom CA, Potekhina L, Ransford S, Ray PL, Rette D, Reynoldson C, Rimorin C, Rocha D, Ruiz A, Sanchez REA, Sawyer L, Sedeno-Cortes A, Sevigny JP, Shapovalova N, Shepard N, Shulga L, Sigler AR, Siverts L, Soliman S, Somasundaram S, Staats B, Stewart K, Szelenyi E, Tieu M, Trader C, Tran A, van Velthoven CTJ, Walker M, Wang Y, Weed N, Wirthlin M, Wood T, Wynalda B, Yao Z, Zhou T, Ariza J, Dee N, Reding M, Ronellenfitch K, Mufti S, Sunkin SM, Smith KA, Esposito L, Waters J, Thyagarajan B, Yao S, Lein ES, Zeng H, Levi BP, Ngai J, Ting JT, Tasic B. Cell. 2025 May 16:S0092-8674(25)00513-6. doi: 10.1016/j.cell.2025.05.002. PubMed 40403729.
Backbone
  Vector backbone: pAAV2
  Vector type: AAV
Growth in bacteria
  Bacterial resistance: Ampicillin, 100 μg/mL
  Growth temperature: 37°C
  Growth strain: NEB Stable
  Copy number: High Copy
Gene/Insert
  Gene/Insert name: SYFP2
  Species: Synthetic
  Promoter: minBG
  Cloning method: Gibson Cloning
Terms and licenses: Academic/Nonprofit Terms; Industry Terms: Not Available to Industry
Depositor comments: 5' Cloning Site: SgrAI (destroyed), 3' Cloning Site: SgrAI (destroyed). Please visit https://doi.org/10.1101/2024.06.10.597244 for bioRxiv preprint.
How to cite: AiP1844 - pAAV-AiE2474m-minBG-SYFP2-WPRE-BGHpA was a gift from Allen Institute for Brain Science & Bosiljka Tasic (Addgene plasmid # 214549 ; http://n2t.net/addgene:214549 ; RRID:Addgene_214549)
