[The description below was written by a language model from this plasmid's Addgene catalogue record and pLannotate feature annotations shown in this document.]
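Description:
AiP1844 - pAAV-AiE2474m-minBG-SYFP2-WPRE-BGHpA is an adeno-associated virus transfer plasmid built on a pAAV2 backbone, about 5.1 kb in the sequenced record. It is maintained in bacteria as a high-copy plasmid through a ColE1/pUC-type origin and selected with ampicillin via the β-lactamase gene and its own promoter. The backbone also carries an f1 phage origin and small remnants of pBR322 rop and bom sequences. The expression cassette is flanked by AAV2 inverted terminal repeats, the cis elements needed for replication and packaging of the genome into AAV particles. One ITR is annotated in full and the other only as two short fragments, which may reflect how poorly these hairpin-forming repeats annotate or sequence rather than a real truncation.

The payload is a reporter driven by a candidate cell-type-specific enhancer. AiE2474m sits upstream of a minimal beta-globin promoter (minBG), which has little activity by itself, so transcription depends largely on the enhancer. Neither element is picked up by the automated annotation, but both presumably lie in the unannotated stretch of roughly 1 kb between the SYFP2 coding sequence and the fragmented ITR. The cassette expresses SYFP2, a rapidly maturing monomeric yellow fluorescent protein derived from Aequorea victoria GFP. It is followed by a WPRE, annotated as two fragments and possibly a shortened version, which boosts transcript stability and expression, and then by the bovine growth hormone polyadenylation signal.

The construct is intended for producing enhancer AAVs that label specific populations of brain cells and belongs to a collection of tools for genetic access to cortical cell types. The record does not state which cell population AiE2474m targets. The enhancer was inserted by Gibson assembly at an SgrAI site that was destroyed in the process.
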