Features (pLannotate 1.2.2; 14 found; start..end, strand, type, name):
    526..1386    -  CDS            AmpR: β-lactamase; bla; confers resistance to ampicillin, carbenicillin, and related antibiotics
   1387..1491    -  promoter       AmpR promoter: bla
   1586..1621    +  CDS            rop (fragment): Rop protein, which maintains plasmids at low copy number; rop
   1723..1772    +  misc_feature   bom (fragment): basis of mobility region from pBR322
   1773..2228    -  rep_origin     f1 ori (sequence partly withheld): f1 bacteriophage origin of replication; arrow indicates direction of (+) strand synthesis
   2247..2298    +  misc_feature   bom (fragment): basis of mobility region from pBR322
   2303..2443    -  repeat_region  AAV2 ITR: inverted terminal repeat of adeno-associated virus serotype 2 inverted
   2561..2672    -  polyA_signal   bGH poly(A) signal: bovine growth hormone polyadenylation signal
   2689..2769    -  misc_feature   WPRE (fragment): woodchuck hepatitis virus posttranscriptional regulatory element
   2775..2932    -  misc_feature   WPRE (fragment): woodchuck hepatitis virus posttranscriptional regulatory element
   2972..3688    -  CDS            SYFP2: SYFP2 is a basic (constitutively fluorescent) yellow fluorescent protein published in 2006, derived from Aequorea victoria. It is reported to be a very rapidly-maturing monomer with moderate acid sensitivity.
   4670..4697    -  repeat_region  AAV2 ITR (fragment): inverted terminal repeat of adeno-associated virus serotype 2 inverted
   4726..4753    -  repeat_region  AAV2 ITR (fragment): inverted terminal repeat of adeno-associated virus serotype 2 inverted
   4826..355     -  rep_origin     ori (across the origin): high-copy-number ColE1/pMB1/pBR322/pUC origin of replication
>Addgene plasmid #214549 | AiP1844 - pAAV-AiE2474m-minBG-SYFP2-WPRE-BGHpA | addgene full sequence | sequence record 438940 | Addgene NGS Result
TCGCTCCAAGCTGGGCTGTGTGCACGAACCCCCCGTTCAGCCCGACCGCTGCGCCTTATCCGGTAACTAT
CGTCTTGAGTCCAACCCGGTAAGACACGACTTATCGCCACTGGCAGCAGCCACTGGTAACAGGATTAGCA
GAGCGAGGTATGTAGGCGGTGCTACAGAGTTCTTGAAGTGGTGGCCTAACTACGGCTACACTAGAAGAAC
AGTATTTGGTATCTGCGCTCTGCTGAAGCCAGTTACCTTCGGAAAAAGAGTTGGTAGCTCTTGATCCGGC
AAACAAACCACCGCTGGTAGCGGTGGTTTTTTTGTTTGCAAGCAGCAGATTACGCGCAGAAAAAAAGGAT
CTCAAGAAGATCCTTTGATCTTTTCTACGGGGTCTGACGCTCAGTGGAACGAAAACTCACGTTAAGGGAT
TTTGGTCATGAGATTATCAAAAAGGATCTTCACCTAGATCCTTTTAAATTAAAAATGAAGTTTTAAATCA
ATCTAAAGTATATATGAGTAAACTTGGTCTGACAGTTACCAATGCTTAATCAGTGAGGCACCTATCTCAG
CGATCTGTCTATTTCGTTCATCCATAGTTGCCTGACTCCCCGTCGTGTAGATAACTACGATACGGGAGGG
CTTACCATCTGGCCCCAGTGCTGCAATGATACCGCGAGACCCACGCTCACCGGCTCCAGATTTATCAGCA
ATAAACCAGCCAGCCGGAAGGGCCGAGCGCAGAAGTGGTCCTGCAACTTTATCCGCCTCCATCCAGTCTA
TTAATTGTTGCCGGGAAGCTAGAGTAAGTAGTTCGCCAGTTAATAGTTTGCGCAACGTTGTTGCCATTGC
TACAGGCATCGTGGTGTCACGCTCGTCGTTTGGTATGGCTTCATTCAGCTCCGGTTCCCAACGATCAAGG
CGAGTTACATGATCCCCCATGTTGTGCAAAAAAGCGGTTAGCTCCTTCGGTCCTCCGATCGTTGTCAGAA
GTAAGTTGGCCGCAGTGTTATCACTCATGGTTATGGCAGCACTGCATAATTCTCTTACTGTCATGCCATC
CGTAAGATGCTTTTCTGTGACTGGTGAGTACTCAACCAAGTCATTCTGAGAATAGTGTATGCGGCGACCG
AGTTGCTCTTGCCCGGCGTCAATACGGGATAATACCGCGCCACATAGCAGAACTTTAAAAGTGCTCATCA
TTGGAAAACGTTCTTCGGGGCGAAAACTCTCAAGGATCTTACCGCTGTTGAGATCCAGTTCGATGTAACC
CACTCGTGCACCCAACTGATCTTCAGCATCTTTTACTTTCACCAGCGTTTCTGGGTGAGCAAAAACAGGA
AGGCAAAATGCCGCAAAAAAGGGAATAAGGGCGACACGGAAATGTTGAATACTCATACTCTTCCTTTTTC
AATATTATTGAAGCATTTATCAGGGTTATTGTCTCATGAGCGGATACATATTTGAATGTATTTAGAAAAA
TAAACAAATAGGGGTTCCGCGCACATTTCCCCGAAAAGTGCCACCTGACGTCTAAGAAACCATTATTATC
ATGACATTAACCTATAAAAATAGGCGTATCACGAGGCCCTTTCGTCTCGCGCGTTTCGGTGATGACGGTG
AAAACCTCTGACACATGCAGCTCCCGGAGACGGTCACAGCTTGTCTGTAAGCGGATGCCGGGAGCAGACA
AGCCCGTCAGGGCGCGTCAGCGGGTGTTGGCGGGTGTCGGGGCTGGCTTAACTATGCGGCATCAGAGCAG
ATTGTACTGAGAGTGCACCATAAAATTGTAAACGTTAATATTTTGTTAAAATTCGCGTTAAATTTTTGTT
AAATCAGCTCATTTTTTAACCAATAGACCGAAATCGGCAAAATCCCTTATAAATCAAAAGAATAGCCCGA
GATAGAGT
[37 nt withheld, positions 1899-1935]
AAAGAACGTGGACTCCAACGTCAAAGG
[141 nt withheld, positions 1963-2103]
G
[46 nt withheld, positions 2105-2150]
A
[95 nt withheld, positions 2152-2246]
TATGCGGTGTGAAATACCGCACAGATGCGTAAGGAGAAAATACCGCATCAGGCGCCCCTGCAGGCAGCTG
CGCGCTCGCTCGCTCACTGAGGCCGCCCGGGCAAAGCCCGGGCGTCGGGCGACCTTTGGTCGCCCGGCCT
CAGTGAGCGAGCGAGCGCGCAGAGAGGGAGTGGCCAACTCCATCACTAGGGGTTCCTGCGGCCGCTCGGT
CCGCACGTGAGATCTCATGCCTGCTATTGTCTTCCCAATCCTCCCCCTTGCTGTCCTGCCCCACCCCACC
CCCCAGAATAGAATGACACCTACTCAGACAATGCGATGCAATTTCCTCATTTTATTAGGAAAGGACAGTG
GGAGTGGCACCTTCCAGGGTCAAGGAAGGCACGGGGGAGGGGCAAACAACAGATGGCTGGCAACTAGAAG
GCACAGTCGAAGATCTCTCGAGCCACGGAATTGTCAGTGCCCAACAGCCGAGCCCCTGTCCAGCAGCGGG
CAAGGCAGGCGGCGATGAGTTCCGCCGTGGCAAGAACTAACCAGGATTTATACAAGGAGGAGAAAATGAA
AGCCATACGGGAAGCAATAGCATGATACAAAGGCATTAAAGCAGCGTATCCACATAGCGTAAAAGGAGCA
ACATAGTTAAGAATACCAGTCAATCTTTCACAAATTTTGTAATCCAGAGGTTGATTATGATATCGAATTC
GCGGCCGCGGCGCGCCGTCGACTTACTTGTACAGCTCGTCCATGCCGAGAGTGATCCCGGCGGCGGTCAC
GAACTCCAGCAGGACCATGTGATCGCGCTTCTCGTTGGGGTCTTTGCTCAGCTTGGACTGGTAGCTCAGG
TAGTGGTTGTCGGGCAGCAGCACGGGGCCGTCGCCGATGGGGGTGTTCTGCTGGTAGTGGTCGGCGAGCT
GCACGCCGCCGTCCTCGATGTTGTGGCGGATCTTGAAGTTGGCCTTGATGCCGTTCTTCTGCTTGTCGGC
GGTGATATAGACGTTGTGGCTGTTGTAGTTGTACTCCAGCTTGTGCCCCAGGATGTTGCCGTCCTCCTTG
AAGTCGATGCCCTTCAGCTCGATGCGGTTCACCAGGGTGTCGCCCTCGAACTTCACCTCGGCGCGGGTCT
TGTAGTTGCCGTCGTCCTTGAAGAAGATGGTGCGCTCCTGGACGTAGCCTTCGGGCATGGCGGACTTGAA
GAAGTCGTGCTGCTTCATGTGGTCGGGGTAGCGGGCGAAGCACTGCACGCCGTAGCCCAGGGTGGTCACG
AGGGTGGGCCAGGGCACGGGCAGCTTGCCGGTGGTGCAGATCAGCTTCAGGGTCAGCTTGCCGTAGGTGG
CATCGCCCTCGCCCTCGCCGGACACGCTGAACTTGTGGCCGTTTACGTCGCCGTCCAGCTCGACCAGGAT
GGGCACCACCCCGGTGAACAGCTCCTCGCCCTTGCTCACCATGGTGGCGACCGGTAGCGCTAGCTTCGAA
AGATCTGGATCCCAGAAGCAAATGTAAGCAATAGATGGCTCTGCCCTGACTTTTATGCCCAGCCCGAGCT
CCGGTATTGTCTGGTTTTTAGGCCATTTTCAATTGACAAAAAGATCAATTTGTTCCAGAATGTTTGATTG
GAATATCTGTCTCAAAACTATAACAAAATTGTGATATTGAAAGGAAATTTTGTTTATCTTACATCTACAA
ATGATCGGTCCCATAAGCAGTGGGATAATGGTGACTTTGGAGGGAACATGCACTTCTCAGTGCAATGTGA
TGCTTTGGTTATATTTATTCCAAAGCCTGATCATCATTCATGTTCCTCCTTTCCAGGATTCAGCCATTCC
ATTTTAAGCCCCTATTCAGCCGCAAATACTCCATTATGAAGCAGCCTATTGGCTAAAATTGGTATTTATA
CAGGCGATAAGCTTAGAAGCCTATTTTCTTAGCAATGATCAAATTTAGTCTCTCTGAATGATACCCTTTG
ATGGCTTTATTCTGCCTACTTTCATATGGATTATTTCTATTATGCACAATTAGACTGGCAAGAAACTCCA
AATGCAGTTTCAAGACTCATAATAAATGTACTTACTAATGAGAAATGTGGCCATGCTCTGAATATTTGTA
TTTTTATGAACACTTAATCACAATCTTATTTGCCATCTCTCAATATGACACATCATTTGCCTGCACAACA
AACCATCTAATAGGTTAAAAAATCATTACCTGATATAAAAAGCAGTGGCCCACTTTCAATAGTCTCTTCT
CAGTTCCTTAAATTCGATGTCTAGCTAGGAAGAGAATGGTGCTGAGATGGAATTTAGGAATGAGATAAAC
GAGGCAACCTACAGTCCATGGAGTATCCTCTTGGCTTCACTACCATCCGATTATTACTCTTACAACGCGT
GCGGCCGCAGGAACCCCTAGTGATGGAGTTGGCCACTCCCTCTCTGCGCGCTCGCTCGCTCACTGAGGCC
GGGCGACCAAAGGTCGCCCGACGCCCGGGCGGCCTCAGTGAGCGAGCGAGCGCGCAGCTGCCTGCAGGAC
ATGTGAGCAAAAGGCCAGCAAAAGGCCAGGAACCGTAAAAAGGCCGCGTTGCTGGCGTTTTTCCATAGGC
TCCGCCCCCCTGACGAGCATCACAAAAATCGACGCTCAAGTCAGAGGTGGCGAAACCCGACAGGACTATA
AAGATACCAGGCGTTTCCCCCTGGAAGCTCCCTCGTGCGCTCTCCTGTTCCGACCCTGCCGCTTACCGGA
TACCTGTCCGCCTTTCTCCCTTCGGGAAGCGTGGCGCTTTCTCATAGCTCACGCTGTAGGTATCTCAGTT
CGGTGTAGGTCGT
